Addgene plasmid #19800: pEGFP-U6-shR-Scr
Depositing lab: Zuoshang Xu. Depositing organization: University of Massachusetts, Worcester. Publication: A construct with fluorescent indicators for conditional expression of miRNA. Qiu L, Wang H, Xia X, Zhou H, Xu Z. BMC Biotechnol. 2008 Oct 7;8:77. doi: 10.1186/1472-6750-8-77. PubMed 18840295.
Backbone
  Vector backbone: pEGFP-U6
  Backbone size w/o insert (bp): 5000
  Vector type: Mammalian Expression, RNAi
Growth in bacteria
  Bacterial resistance: Kanamycin, 50 μg/mL
  Growth temperature: 37°C
  Growth strain: DH5alpha
  Copy number: High Copy
Gene/Insert
  Gene/Insert name: scrambled shRNA
  Insert size (bp): 50
  Cloning method: Restriction Enzyme; 5′ cloning site PmeI (destroyed during cloning); 3′ cloning site EcoRI (destroyed during cloning)
  Sequencing primers: 5′ ATATCCCTTGGAGAAAAGCCTT
Terms and licenses: Academic/Nonprofit Terms; Industry Terms: Not Available to Industry
Depositor comments: The scrambled sequence for shR-Scr - 5'-GCGATGCTCTAAGGTTCTATCAA
How to cite: pEGFP-U6-shR-Scr was a gift from Zuoshang Xu (Addgene plasmid # 19800 ; http://n2t.net/addgene:19800 ; RRID:Addgene_19800)
