[The description below was written by a language model from this plasmid's Addgene catalogue record.]
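Description:
pEGFP-U6-shR-Scr is a mammalian expression and RNAi plasmid built on the pEGFP-U6 backbone, which is recorded as about 5 kb without the insert. It is propagated in E. coli as a high-copy plasmid under kanamycin selection. The record provides no feature table, so the origin of replication, the promoter driving the fluorescent reporter and any mammalian selection marker are not stated. The backbone name implies two functional units: an EGFP reporter cassette, and a U6 promoter, the RNA polymerase III promoter commonly used to transcribe short hairpin RNAs with defined ends.

The insert is a roughly 50 bp scrambled shRNA, cloned by restriction digestion between PmeI and EcoRI sites, both of which were destroyed in the process. A scrambled hairpin is designed to have no intended target in the cell's transcriptome, so it passes through the same transcription and RNAi processing steps as a gene-specific shRNA without silencing a particular gene. This makes the construct a negative control for knockdown experiments that use targeting hairpins in the same backbone, helping to separate sequence-specific silencing from nonspecific effects of transfection or shRNA expression. If EGFP is expressed as the backbone name suggests, it would also allow transfected cells to be identified by fluorescence. The associated publication concerns a construct with fluorescent indicators for conditional expression of miRNA, which suggests this plasmid served as a control or comparison vector in that work. The record does not describe any conditional or recombinase-dependent elements in this plasmid itself.
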