>Addgene plasmid #19800 | pEGFP-U6-shR-Scr | addgene partial sequence | sequence record 25551 | EGFP-N 5'-CGTCGCCGTCCAGCTCGACCAG-3'
CCCCGGGNANGCTCTCGCCCTTGCTCACCATGGTGGCGACCGGTGGATCCCGGAGCTTGAGCTCGAGATC
TGAGTCCGGTAGCGCTAGCGGATCTGACGGTTCACTAAACCAGCTCTGCTTATATAGACCTCCCACCGTA
CACGCCTACCGCCCATTTGCGTCAATGGGGCGGAGTTGTTACGACATTTTGGAAAGTCCCGTTGATTTTG
GTGCCAAAACAAACTCCCATTGACGTCAATGGGGTGGAGACTTGGAAATCCCCGTGAGTCAAACCGCTAT
CCACGCCCATTGATGTACTGCCAAAACCGCATCACCATGGTAATAGCGATGACTAATACGTAGATGTACT
GCCAAGTAGGAAAGTCCCATAAGGTCATGTACTGGGCATAATGCCAGGCGGGCCATTTACCGTCATTGAC
GTCAATAGGGGGCGTACTTGGCATATGATACACTTGATGTACTGCCAAGTGGGCAGTTTACCGTAAATAC
TCCACCCATTGACGTCAATGGAAAGTCCCTATTGGCGTTACTATGGGAACATACGTCATTATTGACGTCA
ATGGGCGGGGGTCGTTGGGCGGTCAGCCAGGCGGGCCATTTACCGTAAGTTATGTAACGCGGAACTCCAT
ATATGGGCTATGAACTAATGACCCCGTAATTGATTACTATTAATAACTAATGCATGGCGGTAATACGGTT
ATCCACAGAATCAGGGGATAACGCAGGAAAGAACATGNGAGCAAAAGGCCAGCAAAAGGCCAGGAACCG
