>Addgene plasmid #19800 | pEGFP-U6-shR-Scr | addgene partial sequence | sequence record 25552 | mU6-F 5'-ATATCCCTTGGAGAAAAGCCTT-3'
NTNTAGGTCTATCATTCAGAGATTGATAGAACCTTAGAGCATCGCTTTTTTAATTCTTTGTTAGGCCTGG
TACCTCTAGAGATATCCTGCAGTGGCCAATGCATTGGTTCGCGGCCGCCACCGCGGTGGAGCTCCAGCTT
TTGTTCCCTTTAGTGAGGGTTAATTGCGCGCTTGGCGTAATCATGGTCATAGCTGTTTCCTGTGTGAAAT
TGTTATCCGCTCGGGCCCTGCCATAGCCTCAGGTTACTCATATATACTTTAGATTGATTTAAAACTTCAT
TTTTAATTTAAAAGGATCTAGGTGAAGATCCTTTTTGATAATCTCATGACCAAAATCCCTTAACGTGAGT
TTTCGTTCCACTGAGCGTCAGACCCCGTAGAAAAGATCAAAGGATCTTCTTGAGATCCTTTTTTTCTGCG
CGTAATCTGCTGCTTGCAAACAAAAAAACCACCGCTACCAGCGGTGGTTTGTTTGCCGGATCAAGAGCTA
CCAACTCTTTTTCCGAAGGTAACTGGCTTCAGCAGAGCGCAGATACCAAATACTGTTCTTCTAGTGTAGC
CGTAGTTAGGCCACCACTTCAAGAACTCTGTAGCACCGCCTACATACCTCGCTCTGCTAATCCTGTTACC
AGTGGCTGCTGCCAGTGGCGATAAGTCGTGTCTTACCGGGTTGGACTCAAGACGATAGTTACCGGATAAG
GCGCAGCGGTCGGGCTGAACGGGGGGTTCGTGCACACAGCCCAGCTTGGAGCGAACGACCTACACCGAAC
TGAGATACCTACAGCGTGAGCTATGAGAAAGCGCCACGCTTCCCGAAGGGAGAAAGGCGGACAGGTATCC
GGTAAGCGGCAGGGTCGGAACAGGAGANCNCACGAGGGNANCTTCCAGGGGNGAANCGCCCTGGNATCTT
TAANAGTCCTGGCCGGGTTNCNCCACCTCTGACTTGANGCCCGAATTTTTGNGNAGCTCNNCAGGGGGGC
GGANCCTANGNAAAAACNCCAGCAACNCGGCCTTTTTTNNGGTTCCNGGCCTTTTGNCNGGCCTTTCNCN
CANANGTNCTTTCCNNN
